>Addgene plasmid #120072 | pMaCTag-Z29 | depositor full sequence | sequence record 228147 | pMaCTag-Z29 sequence 3892 bps
GAACGCGGCCGCCAGCTGAAGCTTCGTACGTCAGGTGGAGGAGGTAGTGGCGGAGGCGGATCCTGGAGCC
ACCCCCAGTTCGAGAAGTGAACTAGTAACTTGTTTATTGCAGCTTATAATGGTTACAAATAAAGCAATAG
CATCACAAATTTCACAAATAAAGCATTTTTTTCACTGCATTCTAGTTGTGGTTTGTCCAAACTCATCAAT
GTATCTTAGTCGATATAACTTCGTATAGCATACATTATACGAAGTTATGTCGACGGTGTGGAAAGTCCCC
AGGCTCCCCAGCAGGCAGAAGTATGCAAAGCATGCATCTCAATTAGTCAGCAACCAGGTGTGGAAAGTCC
CCAGGCTCCCCAGCAGGCAGAAGTATGCAAAGCATGCATCTCAATTAGTCAGCAACCATAGTCCCGCCCC
TAACTCCGCCCATCCCGCCCCTAACTCCGCCCAGTTCCGCCCATTCTCCGCCCCATGGCTGACTAATTTT
TTTTATTTATGCAGAGGCCGAGGCCGCCTCGGCCTCTGAGCTATTCCAGAAGTAGTGAGGAGGCTTTTTT
GGAGGCCTAGGCTTTTGCAAAGAATTCGCCACCATGGCCAAGTTGACCAGTGCCGTTCCGGTGCTCACCG
CGCGCGACGTCGCCGGAGCGGTCGAGTTCTGGACCGACCGGCTCGGGTTCTCCCGGGACTTCGTGGAGGA
CGACTTCGCCGGTGTGGTCCGGGACGACGTGACCCTGTTCATCAGCGCGGTCCAGGACCAGGTGGTGCCG
GACAACACCCTGGCCTGGGTGTGGGTGCGCGGCCTGGACGAGCTGTACGCCGAGTGGTCGGAGGTCGTGT
CCACGAACTTCCGGGACGCCTCCGGGCCGGCCATGACCGAGATCGGCGAGCAGCCGTGGGGGCGGGAGTT
CGCCCTGCGCGACCCGGCCGGCAACTGCGTGCACTTCGTGGCCGAGGAGCAGGACTGACTGCAGCGACTG
TGCCTTCTAGTTGCCAGCCATCTGTTGTTTGCCCCTCCCCCGTGCCTTCCTTGACCCTGGAAGGTGCCAC
TCCCACTGTCCTTTCCTAATAAAATGAGGAAATTGCATCGCATTGTCTGAGTAGGTGTCATTCTATTCTG
GGGGGTGGGGTGGGGCAGGACAGCAAGGGGGAGGATTGGGAAGACAATAGCAGGCATGCTGGGGATGCGG
TGGGCTCTATGGCTCGAGGAGGGCCTATTTCCCATGATTCCTTCATATTTGCATATACGATACAAGGCTG
TTAGAGAGATAATTGGAATTAATTTGACTGTAAACACAAAGATATTAGTACAAAATACGTGACGTAGAAA
GTAATAATTTCTTGGGTAGTTTGCAGTTTTAAAATTATGTTTTAAAATGGACTATCATATGCTTACCGTA
ACTTGAAAGTATTTCGATTTCTTGGCTTTATATATCTTGTGGAAAGGACGAAACACCGATAACTTCGTAT
AGCATACATTATACGAAGTTATGGTACCGATGCAGCTAGCCCGCGGATCTGCCGGTCTCCCTATAGTGAG
TCGTATTAATTTCGATAAGCCAGGTTAACCTGCATTAATGAATCGGCCAACGCGCGGGGAGAGGCGGTTT
GCGTATTGGGCGCTCTTCCGCTTCCTCGCTCACTGACTCGCTGCGCTCGGTCGTTCGGCTGCGGCGAGCG
GTATCAGCTCACTCAAAGGCGGTAATACGGTTATCCACAGAATCAGGGGATAACGCAGGAAAGAACATGT
GAGCAAAAGGCCAGCAAAAGGCCAGGAACCGTAAAAAGGCCGCGTTGCTGGCGTTTTTCCATAGGCTCCG
CCCCCCTGACGAGCATCACAAAAATCGACGCTCAAGTCAGAGGTGGCGAAACCCGACAGGACTATAAAGA
TACCAGGCGTTTCCCCCTGGAAGCTCCCTCGTGCGCTCTCCTGTTCCGACCCTGCCGCTTACCGGATACC
TGTCCGCCTTTCTCCCTTCGGGAAGCGTGGCGCTTTCTCAATGCTCACGCTGTAGGTATCTCAGTTCGGT
GTAGGTCGTTCGCTCCAAGCTGGGCTGTGTGCACGAACCCCCCGTTCAGCCCGACCGCTGCGCCTTATCC
GGTAACTATCGTCTTGAGTCCAACCCGGTAAGACACGACTTATCGCCACTGGCAGCAGCCACTGGTAACA
GGATTAGCAGAGCGAGGTATGTAGGCGGTGCTACAGAGTTCTTGAAGTGGTGGCCTAACTACGGCTACAC
TAGAAGGACAGTATTTGGTATCTGCGCTCTGCTGAAGCCAGTTACCTTCGGAAAAAGAGTTGGTAGCTCT
TGATCCGGCAAACAAACCACCGCTGGTAGCGGTGGTTTTTTTGTTTGCAAGCAGCAGATTACGCGCAGAA
AAAAAGGATCTCAAGAAGATCCTTTGATCTTTTCTACGGGGTCTGACGCTCAGTGGAACGAAAACTCACG
TTAAGGGATTTTGGTCATGAGATTATCAAAAAGGATCTTCACCTAGATCCTTTTAAATTAAAAATGAAGT
TTTAAATCAATCTAAAGTATATATGAGTAAACTTGGTCTGACAGTTACCAATGCTTAATCAGTGAGGCAC
CTATCTCAGCGATCTGTCTATTTCGTTCATCCATAGTTGCCTGACTCCCCGTCGTGTAGATAACTACGAT
ACGGGAGGGCTTACCATCTGGCCCCAGTGCTGCAATGATACCGCGAGACCCACGCTCACCGGCTCCAGAT
TTATCAGCAATAAACCAGCCAGCCGGAAGGGCCGAGCGCAGAAGTGGTCCTGCAACTTTATCCGCCTCCA
TCCAGTCTATTAATTGTTGCCGGGAAGCTAGAGTAAGTAGTTCGCCAGTTAATAGTTTGCGCAACGTTGT
TGCCATTGCTACAGGCATCGTGGTGTCACGCTCGTCGTTTGGTATGGCTTCATTCAGCTCCGGTTCCCAA
CGATCAAGGCGAGTTACATGATCCCCCATGTTGTGCAAAAAAGCGGTTAGCTCCTTCGGTCCTCCGATCG
TTGTCAGAAGTAAGTTGGCCGCAGTGTTATCACTCATGGTTATGGCAGCACTGCATAATTCTCTTACTGT
CATGCCATCCGTAAGATGCTTTTCTGTGACTGGTGAGTACTCAACCAAGTCATTCTGAGAATAGTGTATG
CGGCGACCGAGTTGCTCTTGCCCGGCGTCAATACGGGATAATACCGCGCCACATAGCAGAACTTTAAAAG
TGCTCATCATTGGAAAACGTTCTTCGGGGCGAAAACTCTCAAGGATCTTACCGCTGTTGAGATCCAGTTC
GATGTAACCCACTCGTGCACCCAACTGATCTTCAGCATCTTTTACTTTCACCAGCGTTTCTGGGTGAGCA
AAAACAGGAAGGCAAAATGCCGCAAAAAAGGGAATAAGGGCGACACGGAAATGTTGAATACTCATACTCT
TCCTTTTTCAATATTATTGAAGCATTTATCAGGGTTATTGTCTCATGAGCGGATACATATTTGAATGTAT
TTAGAAAAATAAACAAATAGGGGTTCCGCGCACATTTCCCCGAAAAGTGCCACCTGACGTCTAAGAAACC
ATTATTATCATGACATTAACCTATAAAAATAGGCGTATCACGAGGCCCTTTCGTCTCGCGCGTTTCGGTG
ATGACGGTGAAAACCTCTGACACATGCAGCTCCCGGAGACGGTCACAGCTTGTCTGTAAGCGGATGCCGG
GAGCAGACAAGCCCGTCAGGGCGCGTCAGCGGGTGTTGGCGGGTGTCGGGGCTGGCTTAACTATGCGGCA
TCAGAGCAGATTGTACTGAGAGTGCACCATATGGACATATTGTCGTTAGAACGCGGCTACAATTAATACA
TAACCTTATGTATCATACACATACGATTTAGGTGACACTATA
Features (pLannotate 1.2.2; 15 found; start..end, strand, type, name):
     97..218     +  polyA_signal   SV40 poly(A) signal: SV40 polyadenylation signal
    225..258     +  protein_bind   loxP: Cre-mediated recombination occurs in the 8-bp core sequence (GCATACAT). Cre recombinase
    265..581     +  promoter       SV40 promoter: SV40 enhancer and early promoter
    594..968     +  CDS            BleoR: antibiotic-binding protein; Sh ble from Streptoalloteichus hindustanus; confers resistance to bleomycin, phleomycin, and Zeocin™
    978..1202    +  polyA_signal   bGH poly(A) signal: bovine growth hormone polyadenylation signal
   1209..1449    +  promoter       U6 promoter: RNA polymerase III promoter for human U6 snRNA
   1459..1492    +  protein_bind   loxP: Cre-mediated recombination occurs in the 8-bp core sequence (GCATACAT). Cre recombinase
   1530..1548    -  promoter       T7 promoter: promoter for bacteriophage T7 RNA polymerase
   1570..1623    -  CDS            lacI (fragment): lac repressor; lacI; The lac repressor binds to the lac operator to inhibit transcription in E. coli. This inhibition can be relieved by adding lactose or isopropyl-β-D-thiogalactopyranoside (IPTG).
   1806..2394    -  rep_origin     ori: high-copy-number ColE1/pMB1/pBR322/pUC origin of replication
   2565..3425    -  CDS            AmpR: β-lactamase; bla; confers resistance to ampicillin, carbenicillin, and related antibiotics
   3426..3530    -  promoter       AmpR promoter: bla
   3625..3660    +  CDS            rop (fragment): Rop protein, which maintains plasmids at low copy number; rop
   3762..3813    +  misc_feature   bom (fragment): basis of mobility region from pBR322
   3876..2       +  promoter       SP6 promoter (across the origin): promoter for bacteriophage SP6 RNA polymerase
