>Addgene plasmid #120072 | pMaCTag-Z29 | addgene full sequence | sequence record 232682 | Addgene NGS Result
ATTTAGGTGACACTATAGAACGCGGCCGCCAGCTGAAGCTTCGTACGTCAGGTGGAGGAGGTAGTGGCGG
AGGCGGATCCTGGAGCCACCCCCAGTTCGAGAAGTGAACTAGTAACTTGTTTATTGCAGCTTATAATGGT
TACAAATAAAGCAATAGCATCACAAATTTCACAAATAAAGCATTTTTTTCACTGCATTCTAGTTGTGGTT
TGTCCAAACTCATCAATGTATCTTAGTCGATATAACTTCGTATAGCATACATTATACGAAGTTATGTCGA
CGGTGTGGAAAGTCCCCAGGCTCCCCAGCAGGCAGAAGTATGCAAAGCATGCATCTCAATTAGTCAGCAA
CCAGGTGTGGAAAGTCCCCAGGCTCCCCAGCAGGCAGAAGTATGCAAAGCATGCATCTCAATTAGTCAGC
AACCATAGTCCCGCCCCTAACTCCGCCCATCCCGCCCCTAACTCCGCCCAGTTCCGCCCATTCTCCGCCC
CATGGCTGACTAATTTTTTTTATTTATGCAGAGGCCGAGGCCGCCTCGGCCTCTGAGCTATTCCAGAAGT
AGTGAGGAGGCTTTTTTGGAGGCCTAGGCTTTTGCAAAGAATTCGCCACCATGGCCAAGTTGACCAGTGC
CGTTCCGGTGCTCACCGCGCGCGACGTCGCCGGAGCGGTCGAGTTCTGGACCGACCGGCTCGGGTTCTCC
CGGGACTTCGTGGAGGACGACTTCGCCGGTGTGGTCCGGGACGACGTGACCCTGTTCATCAGCGCGGTCC
AGGACCAGGTGGTGCCGGACAACACCCTGGCCTGGGTGTGGGTGCGCGGCCTGGACGAGCTGTACGCCGA
GTGGTCGGAGGTCGTGTCCACGAACTTCCGGGACGCCTCCGGGCCGGCCATGACCGAGATCGGCGAGCAG
CCGTGGGGGCGGGAGTTCGCCCTGCGCGACCCGGCCGGCAACTGCGTGCACTTCGTGGCCGAGGAGCAGG
ACTGACTGCAGCGACTGTGCCTTCTAGTTGCCAGCCATCTGTTGTTTGCCCCTCCCCCGTGCCTTCCTTG
ACCCTGGAAGGTGCCACTCCCACTGTCCTTTCCTAATAAAATGAGGAAATTGCATCGCATTGTCTGAGTA
GGTGTCATTCTATTCTGGGGGGTGGGGTGGGGCAGGACAGCAAGGGGGAGGATTGGGAAGACAATAGCAG
GCATGCTGGGGATGCGGTGGGCTCTATGGCTCGAGGAGGGCCTATTTCCCATGATTCCTTCATATTTGCA
TATACGATACAAGGCTGTTAGAGAGATAATTGGAATTAATTTGACTGTAAACACAAAGATATTAGTACAA
AATACGTGACGTAGAAAGTAATAATTTCTTGGGTAGTTTGCAGTTTTAAAATTATGTTTTAAAATGGACT
ATCATATGCTTACCGTAACTTGAAAGTATTTCGATTTCTTGGCTTTATATATCTTGTGGAAAGGACGAAA
CACCGATAACTTCGTATAGCATACATTATACGAAGTTATGGTACCGATGCAGCTAGCCCGCGGATCTGCC
GGTCTCCCTATAGTGAGTCGTATTAATTTCGATAAGCCAGGTTAACCTGCATTAATGAATCGGCCAACGC
GCGGGGAGAGGCGGTTTGCGTATTGGGCGCTCTTCCGCTTCCTCGCTCACTGACTCGCTGCGCTCGGTCG
TTCGGCTGCGGCGAGCGGTATCAGCTCACTCAAAGGCGGTAATACGGTTATCCACAGAATCAGGGGATAA
CGCAGGAAAGAACATGTGAGCAAAAGGCCAGCAAAAGGCCAGGAACCGTAAAAAGGCCGCGTTGCTGGCG
TTTTTCCATAGGCTCCGCCCCCCTGACGAGCATCACAAAAATCGACGCTCAAGTCAGAGGTGGCGAAACC
CGACAGGACTATAAAGATACCAGGCGTTTCCCCCTGGAAGCTCCCTCGTGCGCTCTCCTGTTCCGACCCT
GCCGCTTACCGGATACCTGTCCGCCTTTCTCCCTTCGGGAAGCGTGGCGCTTTCTCATAGCTCACGCTGT
AGGTATCTCAGTTCGGTGTAGGTCGTTCGCTCCAAGCTGGGCTGTGTGCACGAACCCCCCGTTCAGCCCG
ACCGCTGCGCCTTATCCGGTAACTATCGTCTTGAGTCCAACCCGGTAAGACACGACTTATCGCCACTGGC
AGCAGCCACTGGTAACAGGATTAGCAGAGCGAGGTATGTAGGCGGTGCTACAGAGTTCTTGAAGTGGTGG
CCTAACTACGGCTACACTAGAAGAACAGTATTTGGTATCTGCGCTCTGCTGAAGCCAGTTACCTTCGGAA
AAAGAGTTGGTAGCTCTTGATCCGGCAAACAAACCACCGCTGGTAGCGGTGGTTTTTTTGTTTGCAAGCA
GCAGATTACGCGCAGAAAAAAAGGATCTCAAGAAGATCCTTTGATCTTTTCTACGGGGTCTGACGCTCAG
TGGAACGAAAACTCACGTTAAGGGATTTTGGTCATGAGATTATCAAAAAGGATCTTCACCTAGATCCTTT
TAAATTAAAAATGAAGTTTTAAATCAATCTAAAGTATATATGAGTAAACTTGGTCTGACAGTTACCAATG
CTTAATCAGTGAGGCACCTATCTCAGCGATCTGTCTATTTCGTTCATCCATAGTTGCCTGACTCCCCGTC
GTGTAGATAACTACGATACGGGAGGGCTTACCATCTGGCCCCAGTGCTGCAATGATACCGCGAGACCCAC
GCTCACCGGCTCCAGATTTATCAGCAATAAACCAGCCAGCCGGAAGGGCCGAGCGCAGAAGTGGTCCTGC
AACTTTATCCGCCTCCATCCAGTCTATTAATTGTTGCCGGGAAGCTAGAGTAAGTAGTTCGCCAGTTAAT
AGTTTGCGCAACGTTGTTGCCATTGCTACAGGCATCGTGGTGTCACGCTCGTCGTTTGGTATGGCTTCAT
TCAGCTCCGGTTCCCAACGATCAAGGCGAGTTACATGATCCCCCATGTTGTGCAAAAAAGCGGTTAGCTC
CTTCGGTCCTCCGATCGTTGTCAGAAGTAAGTTGGCCGCAGTGTTATCACTCATGGTTATGGCAGCACTG
CATAATTCTCTTACTGTCATGCCATCCGTAAGATGCTTTTCTGTGACTGGTGAGTACTCAACCAAGTCAT
TCTGAGAATAGTGTATGCGGCGACCGAGTTGCTCTTGCCCGGCGTCAATACGGGATAATACCGCGCCACA
TAGCAGAACTTTAAAAGTGCTCATCATTGGAAAACGTTCTTCGGGGCGAAAACTCTCAAGGATCTTACCG
CTGTTGAGATCCAGTTCGATGTAACCCACTCGTGCACCCAACTGATCTTCAGCATCTTTTACTTTCACCA
GCGTTTCTGGGTGAGCAAAAACAGGAAGGCAAAATGCCGCAAAAAAGGGAATAAGGGCGACACGGAAATG
TTGAATACTCATACTCTTCCTTTTTCAATATTATTGAAGCATTTATCAGGGTTATTGTCTCATGAGCGGA
TACATATTTGAATGTATTTAGAAAAATAAACAAATAGGGGTTCCGCGCACATTTCCCCGAAAAGTGCCAC
CTGACGTCTAAGAAACCATTATTATCATGACATTAACCTATAAAAATAGGCGTATCACGAGGCCCTTTCG
TCTCGCGCGTTTCGGTGATGACGGTGAAAACCTCTGACACATGCAGCTCCCGGAGACGGTCACAGCTTGT
CTGTAAGCGGATGCCGGGAGCAGACAAGCCCGTCAGGGCGCGTCAGCGGGTGTTGGCGGGTGTCGGGGCT
GGCTTAACTATGCGGCATCAGAGCAGATTGTACTGAGAGTGCACCATATGGACATATTGTCGTTAGAACG
CGGCTACAATTAATACATAACCTTATGTATCATACACATACG
Features (pLannotate 1.2.2; 15 found; start..end, strand, type, name):
      1..19      +  promoter       SP6 promoter: promoter for bacteriophage SP6 RNA polymerase
    114..235     +  polyA_signal   SV40 poly(A) signal: SV40 polyadenylation signal
    242..275     +  protein_bind   loxP: Cre-mediated recombination occurs in the 8-bp core sequence (GCATACAT). Cre recombinase
    282..598     +  promoter       SV40 promoter: SV40 enhancer and early promoter
    611..985     +  CDS            BleoR: antibiotic-binding protein; Sh ble from Streptoalloteichus hindustanus; confers resistance to bleomycin, phleomycin, and Zeocin™
    995..1219    +  polyA_signal   bGH poly(A) signal: bovine growth hormone polyadenylation signal
   1226..1466    +  promoter       U6 promoter: RNA polymerase III promoter for human U6 snRNA
   1476..1509    +  protein_bind   loxP: Cre-mediated recombination occurs in the 8-bp core sequence (GCATACAT). Cre recombinase
   1547..1565    -  promoter       T7 promoter: promoter for bacteriophage T7 RNA polymerase
   1587..1640    -  CDS            lacI (fragment): lac repressor; lacI; The lac repressor binds to the lac operator to inhibit transcription in E. coli. This inhibition can be relieved by adding lactose or isopropyl-β-D-thiogalactopyranoside (IPTG).
   1823..2411    -  rep_origin     ori: high-copy-number ColE1/pMB1/pBR322/pUC origin of replication
   2582..3442    -  CDS            AmpR: β-lactamase; bla; confers resistance to ampicillin, carbenicillin, and related antibiotics
   3443..3547    -  promoter       AmpR promoter: bla
   3642..3677    +  CDS            rop (fragment): Rop protein, which maintains plasmids at low copy number; rop
   3779..3830    +  misc_feature   bom (fragment): basis of mobility region from pBR322
