[The description below was written by a language model from this plasmid's Addgene catalogue record and pLannotate feature annotations shown in this document.]
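Description:
pMaCTag-Z29 is a PCR template plasmid built on the pFA6a backbone, intended as a source of a tagging cassette for C-terminal tagging of endogenous mammalian genes rather than as an expression vector in its own right. It is about 3.9 kb and is propagated in E. coli through a high-copy ColE1/pUC-type origin with ampicillin selection (AmpR under its own bla promoter). Short lacI, rop and bom fragments are backbone remnants, and SP6 and T7 promoters flank the cassette region, where they are useful mainly as sequencing primer sites. The two sequence records, one from the depositor and one from repository sequencing, have the same length and the same features and differ only in where numbering begins.

The payload is a Strep-II affinity tag cloned between BamHI and SpeI. It has no promoter of its own, because it is meant to be fused in frame to the 3′ end of a chromosomal open reading frame and expressed from that gene's native promoter. The tag itself is too short to have been annotated, but presumably lies in the gap between the SP6 promoter and the SV40 poly(A) signal, which would terminate the tagged transcript. Downstream is a selection unit made up of the SV40 enhancer/early promoter, the Sh ble gene conferring Zeocin resistance, and a bGH poly(A) signal. A human U6 Pol III promoter follows at the cassette's distal end. In the CRISPR-Cas12a-assisted PCR tagging method, the reverse tagging oligo is understood to add a crRNA sequence behind this promoter, so the PCR product both encodes the guide and serves as the homology-flanked repair donor. Two same-orientation loxP sites bracket the marker and U6 promoter, which should allow Cre-mediated excision after integrants are selected.
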