Addgene plasmid #120072: pMaCTag-Z29
Purpose: Template for C-terminal PCR tagging of mammalian genes (Zeocin selection) with Strep-II
Depositing lab: Michael Knop. Depositing organization: Universitaet Heidelberg. Publication: CRISPR-Cas12a-assisted PCR tagging of mammalian genes. Fueller J, Herbst K, Meurer M, Gubicza K, Kurtulmus B, Knopf JD, Kirrmaier D, Buchmuller BC, Pereira G, Lemberg MK, Knop M. J Cell Biol. 2020 Jun 1;219(6). pii: 151766. doi: 10.1083/jcb.201910210. PubMed 32406907.
Backbone
  Vector backbone: pFA6a
  Backbone size w/o insert (bp): 2412
  Vector type: PCR Template
  Selectable markers: Zeocin
Growth in bacteria
  Bacterial resistance: Ampicillin, 100 μg/mL
  Growth temperature: 37°C
  Growth strain: DH5alpha
  Copy number: High Copy
Gene/Insert
  Gene/Insert name: Strep-II
  Species: H. sapiens (human)
  Promoter: None
  Tag / fusion protein: Strep-II (C terminal on backbone)
  Cloning method: Restriction Enzyme; 5′ cloning site BamHI (not destroyed); 3′ cloning site SpeI (not destroyed)
  Sequencing primers: 5′ SP6; 3′ AAACCACAACTAGAATGCAGTG
Terms and licenses: Academic/Nonprofit Terms; Industry Terms: Not Available to Industry
Depositor comments: Template plasmid for C-terminal PCR tagging of mammalian genes. For M1 and M2 tagging oligo design please visit www.pcr-tagging.com Please visit https://www.biorxiv.org/content/early/2018/11/20/473876 for BioRxiv preprint
How to cite: pMaCTag-Z29 was a gift from Michael Knop (Addgene plasmid # 120072 ; http://n2t.net/addgene:120072 ; RRID:Addgene_120072)
